Addgene plasmid #115082: PSKR1 nC5_pECIA2
Purpose: Bait vector PSKR1 nC5_pECIA2 should be used with prey vector PSKR1 nC5_pECIA14.
Depositing lab: Youssef Belkhadir. Depositing organization: Gregor Mendel Institute of Molecular Plant Biology. Publication: An extracellular network of Arabidopsis leucine-rich repeat receptor kinases. Smakowska-Luzan E, Mott GA, Parys K, Stegmann M, Howton TC, Layeghifard M, Neuhold J, Lehner A, Kong J, Grunwald K, Weinberger N, Satbhai SB, Mayer D, Busch W, Madalinski M, Stolt-Bergner P, Provart NJ, Mukhtar MS, Zipfel C, Desveaux D, Guttman DS, Belkhadir Y. Nature. 2018 Jan 18;553(7688):342-346. doi: 10.1038/nature25184. Epub 2018 Jan 10. PubMed 29320478.
Backbone
  Vector backbone: pECIA2
  Backbone manufacturer: Chris Garcia (Addgene plasmid # 47032)
  Vector type: Insect Expression
Growth in bacteria
  Bacterial resistance: Ampicillin, 100 μg/mL
  Growth temperature: 37°C
  Growth strain: DH5alpha
  Copy number: High Copy
Gene/Insert
  Gene/Insert name: AT2G02220
  Species: A. thaliana (mustard weed)
  Entrez Gene: PSKR1 (a.k.a. AT2G02220, ATPSKR1, PHYTOSULFOKIN RECEPTOR, PHYTOSULFOKIN RECEPTOR 1, PSK RECEPTOR 1, phytosulfokin receptor 1)
  Promoter: Metallothionein (Copper-Inducible)
  Tag / fusion protein: Fc, V5 and hexahistidine tags (C terminal on backbone)
  Cloning method: Ligation Independent Cloning
Terms and licenses: Academic/Nonprofit Terms; Industry Terms: Not Available to Industry
Depositor comments: Plasmid for secreted expression in Drosophila cell culture by induction via CuSO4. Insert is an extracellular domain of indicated LRR-RK, C-terminally tagged with Fc, V5 and hexahistidine tags. Insert Protein Sequence: SESQTTSRCHPHDLEALRDFIAHLEPKPDGWINSSSSTDCCNWTGITCNSNNTGRVIRLELGNKKLSGKLSESLGKLDEIRVLNLSRNFIKDSIPLSIFNLKNLQTLDLSSNDLSGGIPTSINLPALQSFDLSSNKFNGSLPSHICHNSTQIRVVKLAVNYFAGNFTSGFGKCVLLEHLCLGMNDLTGNIPEDLFHLKRLNLLGIQENRLSGSLSREIRNLSSLVRLDVSWNLFSGEIPDVFDELPQLKFFLGQTNGFIGGIPKSLANSPSLNLLNLRNNSLSGRLMLNCTAMIALNSLDLGTNRFNGRLPENLPDCKRLKNVNLARNTFHGQVPESFKNFESLSYFSLSNSSLANISSALGILQHCKNLTTLVLTLNFHGEALPDDSSLHFEKLKVLVVANCRLTGSMPRWLSSSNELQLLDLSWNRLTGAIPSWIGDFKALFYLDLSNNSFTGEIPKSLTKLESLTSRNISVNEPSPDFPFFMKRNESARALQYNQIFGFPPTIELGHNNLSGPIWEEFGNLKKLHVFDLKWNALSGSIPSSLSGMTSLEALDLSNNRLSGSIPVSLQQLSFLSKFSVAYNNLSGVIPSGGQFQTFPNSSFESNHLCGEHRFPCSEGTESALIKRSRRS
How to cite: PSKR1 nC5_pECIA2 was a gift from Youssef Belkhadir (Addgene plasmid # 115082 ; http://n2t.net/addgene:115082 ; RRID:Addgene_115082)
