[The description below was written by a language model from this plasmid's Addgene catalogue record and pLannotate feature annotations shown in this document.]
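Description:
PSKR1 nC5_pECIA2 is an insect-cell expression plasmid built on the pECIA2 backbone for secreted production of a plant receptor ectodomain in Drosophila cell culture. It is propagated in E. coli as a high-copy plasmid through a ColE1/pUC-type origin and selected with ampicillin via the β-lactamase gene. The remaining bacterial elements annotated in the 6.2 kb sequence (lac promoter/operator, and fragments of lacZα, lacI, rop and bom) are remnants of the cloning-vector lineage rather than functional parts of the payload.

The expression cassette is driven by the Drosophila metallothionein promoter, which is induced by adding copper sulfate to the culture. Downstream, a Drosophila BiP signal sequence directs the product into the secretory pathway and is fused in frame to the extracellular domain of Arabidopsis thaliana PSKR1 (AT2G02220), the leucine-rich repeat receptor kinase that perceives phytosulfokine. The transmembrane and kinase regions are not included. The ectodomain, inserted by ligation-independent cloning, continues into a human IgG1 Fc fragment, a V5 epitope and, according to the record, a hexahistidine tag. The His tag is not separately annotated in the feature table. An SV40 polyadenylation signal lies downstream of the cassette, although it is annotated on the opposite strand.

This plasmid is the "bait" version of the construct, intended to be paired with the corresponding prey vector in pECIA14. It was part of a systematic screen of pairwise extracellular-domain interactions among Arabidopsis LRR receptor kinases. In general, Fc fusions allow capture on protein A-type surfaces, though the record does not state how the tags were used.
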