Features (pLannotate 1.2.2; 18 found; start..end, strand, type, name):
     23..449     +  promoter       MT promoter: Drosophila metallothionein promoter
    467..520     +  sig_peptide    BiP signal sequence: Drosophila BiP signal sequence
    521..2413    +  CDS            PSKR1 (fragment): PSKR1_ARATH - Also known as PSKR. Experimental evidence at protein level: Swiss-Prot protein existence level 1. Phytosulfokine receptor with both a serine/threonine-protein kinase activity and a guanylate cyclase activity (PubMed:21504901). Regulates, in response to phytosulfokine binding, a signaling cascade involved in plant cell differentiation, organogenesis, somatic embryogenesis, cellular proliferation and plant growth. Involved in plant immunity, with antagonistic effects on bacterial and fungal resistances (PubMed:23062058). Not involved in PSY perception. CNGC17 and AHAs form a functi
   2444..3124    +  CDS            IGHG1 (fragment): IGHG1_HUMAN - Experimental evidence at protein level: Swiss-Prot protein existence level 1. Constant region of immunoglobulin heavy chains. Immunoglobulins, also known as antibodies, are membrane-bound or secreted glycoproteins produced by B lymphocytes. In the recognition phase of humoral immunity, the membrane-bound immunoglobulins serve as receptors which, upon binding of a specific antigen, trigger the clonal expansion and differentiation of B lymphocytes into immunoglobulins- secreting plasma cells. Secreted immunoglobulins mediate the effector phase of humoral immunity, which results in
   3143..3184    +  CDS            V5 tag: epitope tag from simian virus 5
   3284..3418    -  polyA_signal   SV40 poly(A) signal: SV40 polyadenylation signal
   3441..3525    -  CDS            large T antigen (fragment): large T antigen from SV40 (simian virus 40)
   3525..3549    +  misc_feature   MCS (fragment): pUC18/19 multiple cloning site
   3586..3602    -  protein_bind   lac operator: The lac repressor binds to the lac operator to inhibit transcription in E. coli. This inhibition can be relieved by adding lactose or isopropyl-β-D-thiogalactopyranoside (IPTG). lac repressor encoded by lacI
   3610..3640    -  promoter       lac promoter: promoter for the E. coli lac operon
   3655..3676    -  protein_bind   CAP binding site: CAP binding activates transcription in the presence of cAMP. E. coli catabolite activator protein
   3689..3781    -  CDS            lacI (fragment): lac repressor; lacI; The lac repressor binds to the lac operator to inhibit transcription in E. coli. This inhibition can be relieved by adding lactose or isopropyl-β-D-thiogalactopyranoside (IPTG).
   3964..4552    -  rep_origin     ori: high-copy-number ColE1/pMB1/pBR322/pUC origin of replication
   4723..5583    -  CDS            AmpR: β-lactamase; bla; confers resistance to ampicillin, carbenicillin, and related antibiotics
   5584..5688    -  promoter       AmpR promoter: bla
   5783..5818    +  CDS            rop (fragment): Rop protein, which maintains plasmids at low copy number; rop
   5920..6019    +  misc_feature   bom (fragment): basis of mobility region from pBR322
   6025..21      -  CDS            lacZα (fragment) (across the origin): LacZα fragment of β-galactosidase; lacZ fragment
>Addgene plasmid #115082 | PSKR1 nC5_pECIA2 | addgene full sequence | sequence record 298773 | Addgene NGS Result
GTAAAACGACGGCCAGTGAATTAATTCGTTGCAGGACAGGATGTGGTGCCCGATGTGACTAGCTCTTTGC
TGCAGGCCGTCCTATCCTCTGGTTCCGATAAGAGACCCAGAACTCCGGCCCCCCACCGCCCACCGCCACC
CCCATACATATGTGGTACGCAAGTAAGAGTGCCTGCGCATGCCCCATGTGCCCCACCAAGAGCTTTGCAT
CCCATACAAGTCCCCAAAGTGGAGAACCGAACCAATTCTTCGCGGGCAGAACAAAAGCTTCTGCACACGT
CTCCACTCGAATTTGGAGCCGGCCGGCGTGTGCAAAAGAGGTGAATCGAACGAAAGACCCGTGTGTAAAG
CCGCGTTTCCAAAATGTATAAAACCGAGAGCATCTGGCCAATGTGCATCAGTTGTGGTCAGCAGCAAAAT
CAAGTGAATCATCTCAGTGCAACTAAAGGGGGGATCCGATCTCAATATGAAGTTATGCATATTACTGGCC
GTCGTGGCCTTTGTTGGCCTCTCGCTCGGGTCGGAATCTCAGACCACCTCCAGGTGCCATCCACATGACC
TCGAAGCCTTACGTGACTTCATAGCACATCTCGAACCAAAACCAGATGGTTGGATCAATTCTTCTTCTTC
TACAGACTGCTGCAACTGGACCGGAATCACCTGCAATTCAAACAACACCGGAAGAGTTATTAGATTGGAG
CTTGGGAACAAAAAGCTGTCGGGGAAGTTGTCTGAATCTCTCGGGAAGCTAGATGAGATTAGGGTTCTTA
ATCTCTCTCGAAACTTCATCAAAGATTCGATCCCTCTTTCGATTTTCAACTTGAAGAATCTACAAACTCT
TGATTTGAGCTCTAATGATCTCTCCGGCGGAATCCCAACAAGTATAAATCTCCCAGCTCTGCAAAGTTTT
GATCTTTCTTCAAATAAATTCAATGGGTCGCTTCCGTCTCATATCTGCCATAACTCTACTCAAATTAGGG
TTGTGAAACTTGCGGTGAACTACTTCGCCGGAAACTTCACTTCCGGGTTTGGGAAATGTGTCTTGCTTGA
GCATCTCTGTCTTGGTATGAACGATCTTACTGGTAACATCCCTGAGGATTTGTTTCATCTCAAAAGATTG
AATCTTTTAGGGATTCAAGAGAATCGTCTCTCTGGTTCGTTGAGTCGTGAGATTAGGAATCTCTCAAGTC
TTGTTCGTCTTGATGTTTCTTGGAATTTGTTTTCCGGTGAAATCCCTGATGTGTTCGACGAATTGCCTCA
GTTAAAGTTTTTCTTAGGTCAGACCAATGGATTCATTGGAGGAATACCTAAATCGTTGGCGAATTCACCG
AGTTTGAATCTGCTTAACTTGAGGAACAATTCTTTATCGGGTCGTTTGATGTTGAATTGTACGGCGATGA
TTGCTTTGAACTCTCTTGATTTAGGTACCAATAGATTCAATGGGAGGTTACCTGAGAATCTACCGGATTG
CAAGCGGTTAAAGAACGTTAACCTCGCGAGGAACACCTTCCATGGACAAGTACCAGAGAGTTTCAAGAAC
TTCGAGAGCTTATCTTACTTCTCGTTATCGAATTCGAGTTTGGCTAATATCTCTTCAGCGCTTGGGATAC
TTCAGCATTGCAAGAACTTGACGACTTTGGTTCTTACATTGAATTTCCATGGAGAGGCTTTACCCGATGA
TTCAAGTCTTCATTTCGAGAAGCTTAAGGTGCTTGTAGTGGCGAATTGTAGGCTTACTGGTTCGATGCCG
AGGTGGTTAAGCTCGAGTAATGAACTTCAGTTGTTGGATCTTTCTTGGAACCGTTTAACCGGCGCTATCC
CGAGCTGGATTGGTGACTTCAAGGCTCTGTTCTACTTGGATTTATCTAACAACTCGTTTACAGGAGAGAT
CCCTAAGAGCTTAACTAAGTTAGAGAGTCTCACTAGCCGTAATATCTCAGTCAATGAGCCATCTCCTGAT
TTCCCGTTCTTTATGAAAAGAAACGAGAGCGCGAGAGCGTTGCAATACAATCAGATTTTCGGGTTCCCGC
CAACAATTGAGCTTGGTCATAACAATCTCTCTGGACCTATTTGGGAGGAGTTTGGTAATCTGAAGAAGCT
TCATGTGTTTGATTTGAAATGGAATGCATTATCTGGATCAATACCTAGCTCGCTTTCTGGTATGACGAGC
TTGGAAGCTCTCGATCTCTCTAATAACCGTCTTTCGGGTTCGATCCCGGTTTCTCTGCAACAGCTCTCGT
TTCTGTCGAAGTTCAGTGTTGCTTATAACAATCTCTCGGGAGTAATACCTTCCGGTGGTCAGTTTCAGAC
GTTTCCAAACTCGAGCTTTGAGAGTAACCATCTCTGCGGGGAACACAGATTCCCCTGTTCTGAAGGTACT
GAGAGTGCATTGATCAAACGGTCAAGAAGAAGCCTGGAGGTGCTGTTCCAGGGACCAGGGAGCGACAAAA
CTCACACATGCCCACCGTGCCCAGCACCTGAACTCCTGGGGGGACCGTCAGTCTTCCTCTTCCCCCCAAA
ACCCAAGGACACCCTCATGATCTCCCGGACCCCTGAGGTCACATGCGTGGTGGTGGACGTGAGCCACGAA
GACCCTGAGGTCAAGTTCAACTGGTACGTGGACGGCGTGGAGGTGCATAATGCCAAGACAAAGCCGCGGG
AGGAGCAGTACAACAGCACGTACCGTGTGGTCAGCGTCCTCACCGTCCTGCACCAGGACTGGCTGAATGG
CAAGGAGTACAAGTGCAAGGTCTCCAACAAAGCCCTCCCAGCCCCCATCGAGAAAACCATCTCCAAAGCC
AAAGGGCAGCCCCGAGAACCACAGGTGTACACCCTGCCCCCATCCCGGGAGGAGATGACCAAGAACCAGG
TCAGCCTGACCTGCCTGGTCAAAGGCTTCTATCCCAGCGACATCGCCGTGGAGTGGGAGAGCAATGGGCA
GCCGGAGAACAACTACAAGACCACGCCTCCCGTGCTGGACTCCGACGGCTCCTTCTTCCTCTACAGCAAG
CTCACCGTGGACAAGAGCAGGTGGCAGCAGGGGAACGTCTTCTCATGCTCCGTGATGCATGAGGGTCTGC
ACAACCACTACACGCAGAAGAGCCTCTCCCTGTCTCCGGGTAAATCTAGAGGGCCCTTCGAAGGTAAGCC
TATCCCTAACCCTCTCCTCGGTCTCGATTCTACGCGTACCGGTCATCATCACCATCACCATTGAGTTTAA
ACCCGCTGATCAGCCTCGACTGTGCCTTCTAAGGCCTGAGCTCGCTGATCAGCCTCGATCGAGGATCCAG
ACATGATAAGATACATTGATGAGTTTGGACAAACCACAACTAGAATGCAGTGAAAAAAATGCTTTATTTG
TGAAATTTGTGATGCTATTGCTTTATTTGTAACCATTATAAGCTGCAATAAACAAGTTAACAACAACAAT
TGCATTCATTTTATGTTTCAGGTTCAGGGGGAGGTGTGGGAGGTTTTTTAAAGCAAGTAAAACCTCTACA
AATGTGGTATGGCTGATTATGATCAGTCGACCTGCAGGCATGCAAGCTTGGCGTAATCATGGTCATAGCT
GTTTCCTGTGTGAAATTGTTATCCGCTCACAATTCCACACAACATACGAGCCGGAAGCATAAAGTGTAAA
GCCTGGGGTGCCTAATGAGTGAGCTAACTCACATTAATTGCGTTGCGCTCACTGCCCGCTTTCCAGTCGG
GAAACCTGTCGTGCCAGCTGCATTAATGAATCGGCCAACGCGCGGGGAGAGGCGGTTTGCGTATTGGGCG
CTCTTCCGCTTCCTCGCTCACTGACTCGCTGCGCTCGGTCGTTCGGCTGCGGCGAGCGGTATCAGCTCAC
TCAAAGGCGGTAATACGGTTATCCACAGAATCAGGGGATAACGCAGGAAAGAACATGTGAGCAAAAGGCC
AGCAAAAGGCCAGGAACCGTAAAAAGGCCGCGTTGCTGGCGTTTTTCCATAGGCTCCGCCCCCCTGACGA
GCATCACAAAAATCGACGCTCAAGTCAGAGGTGGCGAAACCCGACAGGACTATAAAGATACCAGGCGTTT
CCCCCTGGAAGCTCCCTCGTGCGCTCTCCTGTTCCGACCCTGCCGCTTACCGGATACCTGTCCGCCTTTC
TCCCTTCGGGAAGCGTGGCGCTTTCTCATAGCTCACGCTGTAGGTATCTCAGTTCGGTGTAGGTCGTTCG
CTCCAAGCTGGGCTGTGTGCACGAACCCCCCGTTCAGCCCGACCGCTGCGCCTTATCCGGTAACTATCGT
CTTGAGTCCAACCCGGTAAGACACGACTTATCGCCACTGGCAGCAGCCACTGGTAACAGGATTAGCAGAG
CGAGGTATGTAGGCGGTGCTACAGAGTTCTTGAAGTGGTGGCCTAACTACGGCTACACTAGAAGAACAGT
ATTTGGTATCTGCGCTCTGCTGAAGCCAGTTACCTTCGGAAAAAGAGTTGGTAGCTCTTGATCCGGCAAA
CAAACCACCGCTGGTAGCGGTGGTTTTTTTGTTTGCAAGCAGCAGATTACGCGCAGAAAAAAAGGATCTC
AAGAAGATCCTTTGATCTTTTCTACGGGGTCTGACGCTCAGTGGAACGAAAACTCACGTTAAGGGATTTT
GGTCATGAGATTATCAAAAAGGATCTTCACCTAGATCCTTTTAAATTAAAAATGAAGTTTTAAATCAATC
TAAAGTATATATGAGTAAACTTGGTCTGACAGTTACCAATGCTTAATCAGTGAGGCACCTATCTCAGCGA
TCTGTCTATTTCGTTCATCCATAGTTGCCTGACTCCCCGTCGTGTAGATAACTACGATACGGGAGGGCTT
ACCATCTGGCCCCAGTGCTGCAATGATACCGCGAGACCCACGCTCACCGGCTCCAGATTTATCAGCAATA
AACCAGCCAGCCGGAAGGGCCGAGCGCAGAAGTGGTCCTGCAACTTTATCCGCCTCCATCCAGTCTATTA
ATTGTTGCCGGGAAGCTAGAGTAAGTAGTTCGCCAGTTAATAGTTTGCGCAACGTTGTTGCCATTGCTAC
AGGCATCGTGGTGTCACGCTCGTCGTTTGGTATGGCTTCATTCAGCTCCGGTTCCCAACGATCAAGGCGA
GTTACATGATCCCCCATGTTGTGCAAAAAAGCGGTTAGCTCCTTCGGTCCTCCGATCGTTGTCAGAAGTA
AGTTGGCCGCAGTGTTATCACTCATGGTTATGGCAGCACTGCATAATTCTCTTACTGTCATGCCATCCGT
AAGATGCTTTTCTGTGACTGGTGAGTACTCAACCAAGTCATTCTGAGAATAGTGTATGCGGCGACCGAGT
TGCTCTTGCCCGGCGTCAATACGGGATAATACCGCGCCACATAGCAGAACTTTAAAAGTGCTCATCATTG
GAAAACGTTCTTCGGGGCGAAAACTCTCAAGGATCTTACCGCTGTTGAGATCCAGTTCGATGTAACCCAC
TCGTGCACCCAACTGATCTTCAGCATCTTTTACTTTCACCAGCGTTTCTGGGTGAGCAAAAACAGGAAGG
CAAAATGCCGCAAAAAAGGGAATAAGGGCGACACGGAAATGTTGAATACTCATACTCTTCCTTTTTCAAT
ATTATTGAAGCATTTATCAGGGTTATTGTCTCATGAGCGGATACATATTTGAATGTATTTAGAAAAATAA
ACAAATAGGGGTTCCGCGCACATTTCCCCGAAAAGTGCCACCTGACGTCTAAGAAACCATTATTATCATG
ACATTAACCTATAAAAATAGGCGTATCACGAGGCCCTTTCGTCTCGCGCGTTTCGGTGATGACGGTGAAA
ACCTCTGACACATGCAGCTCCCGGAGACGGTCACAGCTTGTCTGTAAGCGGATGCCGGGAGCAGACAAGC
CCGTCAGGGCGCGTCAGCGGGTGTTGGCGGGTGTCGGGGCTGGCTTAACTATGCGGCATCAGAGCAGATT
GTACTGAGAGTGCACCATATGCGGTGTGAAATACCGCACAGATGCGTAAGGAGAAAATACCGCATCAGGC
GCCATTCGCCATTCAGGCTGCGCAACTGTTGGGAAGGGCGATCGGTGCGGGCCTCTTCGCTATTACGCCA
GCTGGCGAAAGGGGGATGTGCTGCAAGGCGATTAAGTTGGGTAACGCCAGGGTTTTCCCAGTCACGACGT
T
